>Addgene plasmid #236087 | pBX_RPL7a_smRuby2_HA | addgene full sequence | sequence record 468093 | Addgene NGS Result
CTAAATTGTAAGCGTTAATATTTTGTTAAAATTCGCGTTAAATTTTTGTTAAATCAGCTCATTTTTTAAC
CAATAGGCCGAAATCGGCAAAATCCCTTATAAATCAAAAGAATAGACCGAGATAGGGT
[37 nt withheld, positions 129-165]
AAAGAACGTGGACTCCAACGTCAAAGG
[49 nt withheld, positions 193-241]
T
[91 nt withheld, positions 243-333]
G
[124 nt withheld, positions 335-458]
CCCATTCGCCATTCAGGCTGCGCAACTGTTGGGAAGGGCGATCGGTGCGGGCCTCTTCGCTATTACGCCA
GCTGGCGAAAGGGGGATGTGCTGCAAGGCGATTAAGTTGGGTAACGCCAGGGTTTTCCCAGTCACGACGT
TGTAAAACGACGGCCAGTGAGCGCGCGTAATACGACTCACTATAGGGCGAATTGGGGCGCGCCATTCTAG
ATTAACCCTAGAAAGATAGTCTGCGTAAAATTGACGCATGCATTCTTGAAATATTGCTCTCTCTTTCTAA
ATAGCGCGAATCCGTCGCTGTGCATTTAGGACATCTCAGTCGCCGCTTGGAGCTCCCGTGAGGCGTGCTT
GTCAATGCGGTAAGTGTCACTGATTTTGAACTATAACGACCGCGTGAGTCAAAATGACGCATGATTATCT
TTTACGTGACTTTTAAGATTTAACTCATACGATAATTATATTGTTATTTCATGTTCTACTTACGTGATAA
CTTATTATATATATATTTTCTTGTTATAGATATCAACTAGAATGCTAGCATGGGCCCATCTCGACATTGA
TTATTGACTAGTTATTAATAGTAATCAATTACGGGGTCATTAGTTCATAGCCCATATATGGAGTTCCGCG
TTACATAACTTACGGTAAATGGCCCGCCTGGCTGACCGCCCAACGACCCCCGCCCATTGACGTCAATAAT
GACGTATGTTCCCATAGTAACGCCAATAGGGACTTTCCATTGACGTCAATGGGTGGAGTATTTACGGTAA
ACTGCCCACTTGGCAGTACATCAAGTGTATCATATGCCAAGTACGCCCCCTATTGACGTCAATGACGGTA
AATGGCCCGCCTGGCATTATGCCCAGTACATGACCTTATGGGACTTTCCTACTTGGCAGTACATCTACGT
ATTAGTCATCGCTATTACCATGGTCGAGGTGAGCCCCACGTTCTGCTTCACTCTCCCCATCTCCCCCCCC
TCCCCACCCCCAATTTTGTATTTATTTATTTTTTAATTATTTTGTGCAGCGATGGGGGCGGGGGGGGGGG
GGGGGCGGCCCCGGGGGGGGGGGGGGGGGGGGGGGGGGGGGGGGGGGGGGGGGGGGGGGGGGGGGGGGGG
GCGCGCCCAGGGGGGGGGGGGGGGGGCGGCTTCTTTTTTTTGCGGCGGCGCGGGGGCGGGGGGCGCCGCA
AAAAGGCGAGTGCGGNNNNNNNNNNGGCGGGGCGGGGCGAGGCGGAGAGGTGCGGCGGCAGCCAATCAGA
GCGGCGCGCTCCGAAAGTTTCCTTTTATGGCGAGGCGGCGGCGGCGGCGGCCCTATAAAAAGCGAAGCGC
GCGGCGGGCGGGAGTCGCTGCGCGCTGCCTTCGCCCCGTGCCCCGCTCCGCCGCCGCCTCGCGCCGCCCG
CCCCGGCTCTGACTGACCGCGTTACTCCCACAGGTGAGCGGGCGGGACGGCCCTTCTCCTCCGGGCTGTA
ATTAGCGCTTGGTTTAATGACGGCTTGTTTCTTTTCTGTGGCTGCGTGAAAGCCTTGAGGGGCTCCGGGA
GGGCCCTTTGTGCGGGGGGAGCGGCTCGGGGGGTGCGTGCGTGTGTGTGTGCGTGGGGAGCGCCGCGTGC
GGCTCCGCGCTGCCCGGCGGCTGTGAGCGCTGCGGGCGCGGCGCGGGGCTTTGTGCGCTCCGCAGTGTGC
GCGAGGGGAGCGCGGCCGGGGGCGGTGCCCCGCGGTGCGGGGGGGGCTGCGAGGGGAACAAAGGCTGCGT
GCGGGGTGTGTGCGTGGGGGGGTGAGCAGGGGGTGTGGGCGCGTCGGTCGGGCTGCAACCCCCCCTGCAC
CCCCCTCCCCGAGTTGCTGAGCACGGCCCGGCTTCGGGTGCGGGGCTCCGTACGGGGCGTGGCGCGGGGC
TCGCCGTGCCGGGCGGGGGGTGGCGGCAGGTGGGGGTGCCGGGCGGGGCGGGGCCGCCTCGGGCCGGGGG
GGGCTCGGGGGAGGGGCGCGGCGGCCCCCGGAGCGCCGGCGGCTGTCGAGGCGCGGCGAGCCGCAGCCAT
TGCCTTTTATGGTAATCGTGCGAGAGGGCGCAGGGACTTCCTTTGTCCCAAATCTGTGCGGAGCCGAAAT
CTGGGAGGCGCCGCCGCACCCCCTCTAGCGGGCGCGGGGCGAAGCGGTGCGGCGCCGGCAGGAAGGAAAT
GGGCGGGGAGGGCCTTCGTGCGTCGCCGCGCCGCCGTCCCCTTCTCCCTCTCCAGCCTCGGGGCTGTCCG
CGGGGGGACGGCTGCCTTCGGGGGGGACGGGGCAGGGCGGGGTTCGGCTTCTGGCGTGTGACCGGCGGCT
CTAGAGCCTCTGCTAACCATGTTCATGCCTTCTTCTTTTTCCTACAGCTCCTGGGCAACGTGCTGGTTAT
TGTGCTGTCTCATCATTTTGGCAAAGAATTCACACC
[480 nt withheld, positions 2875-3354]
GTAGACCCCATTGAGCTGGTGGTTTTCCTACCTGCTCTGTGTCGAAAGATGGGGGTGCCCTACTGCATCA
TCAAGGGAAAGGCCAGGCTGGGGCACCTGGTCCACAGGAAGACATGCACCACCGTTGCCTTCACACAGGT
TAACTCGGAAGACAAGGGTGCTCTGGCTAAGCTGGTGGAAGCTATTAGGACCAATTATAATGACAGATAT
GACGAGATCCGTCGCCACTGGGGAGGCAAC
[78 nt withheld, positions 3595-3672]
GGATCGGGCGTTTATCCCTATGATGTGCCGGATTATGCTGGATACCCATACGATGTGCCTGATTATGCAG
GATATCCGTACGATGTGCCAGATTACGCGGGTGGAAATTCTCTTATAAAAGAAAATATGAGGATGAAGGT
GGTTCTGGAGGGCTCAGTCAATGGGCACCAGTTCAAATGCACTGGAGAAGGAGAAGGTAATCCTTATATG
GGCACCCAAACAATGAGGATCAAGGTTATTGAAGGTGGACCGTTGCCCTTTGCTTTCGATATCCTGGCGA
CGAGTTTTATGTACGGAAGTCGGACTTTTATAAAGTATCCAAAAGGCATTCCTGATTTTTTCAAGCAATC
CTTTCCGGAAGGCTTTACATGGGAGAGAGTGACCCGGTACGAGGATGGCGGTGTGATCACAGTCATGCAA
GATACGAGCTTGGAAGACGGATGCTTGGTGTACCACGCCCAAGTACGAGGAGTTAATTTCCCATCTAACG
GCGCCGTCATGCAAAAGAAAACTAAAGGATGGGAGCCCAACACTGAGATGATGTATCCTGCAGATGGCGG
TTTGAGAGGCTATACTCACATGGCGCTTAAAGTAGACGGCGGAGGTTATCCTTATGATGTACCTGATTAT
GCTGGTGGCTACCCTTACGATGTACCAGACTACGCCGGTGGCGGCGGTTATCCGTACGACGTGCCAGACT
ACGCAGGAGGGCACCCTTATGACGTGCCCGACTACGCGGGAGGACACCTTTCATGTTCTTTCGTTACCAC
TTATCGCTCTAAGAAGACCGTGGGCAATATAAAAATGCCCGGAATACATGCAGTGGACCATAGGCTCGAA
CGGCTCGAAGAATCTGATAACGAAATGTTTGTTGTTCAACGCGAACACGCCGTGGCTAAGTTCGCAGGTC
TCGGAGGCGGCTATCCTTACGACGTCCCTGACTACGCAGGATACCCGTACGATGTGCCCGATTACGCAGG
TTACCCGTATGATGTACCGGACTATGCGTAAAAACGATGATGCATCGATGATCTAGAGCTCGCTGATCAG
CCTCGACTGTGCCTTCTAGTTGCCAGCCATCTGTTGTTTGCCCCTCCCCCGTGCCTTCCTTGACCCTGGA
AGGTGCCACTCCCACTGTCCTTTCCTAATAAAATGAGGAAATTGCATCGCATTGTCTGAGTAGGTGTCAT
TCTATTCTGGGGGGTGGGGTGGGGCAGGACAGCAAGGGGGAGGATTGGGAAGACAATAGCAGGCATGCTG
GGGATGCGGTGGGCTCTATGGCTTCTGAGGCGGAAAGAACCTGCAGCCCAAGCTTGGCGTAATCATGGTC
ATAGCTGTTTCCTGTGTGAAATTGTTATCCGCTCACAATTCCACACAACATACGAGCCGGAAGCATAAAG
TGTAAAGCCTGGGGTGCCTAATGAGTGAGCTAACTCACATTAATTGCGTTGCGCTCACTGCCCGCTTTCC
AGTCGGGAAACCTGTCGTGCCAGCGGATCCATTCATGAATGAATTCATGTCGACATACTAGTTAAAAGTT
TTGTTACTTTATAGAAGAAATTTTGAGTTTTTGTTTTTTTTTAATAAATAAATAAACATAAATAAATTGT
TTGTTGAATTTATTATTAGTATGTAAGTGTAAATATAATAAAACTTAATATCTATTCAAATTAATAAATA
AACCTCGATATACAGACCGATAAAACACATGCGTCAATTTTACGCATGATTATCTTTAACGTACGTCACA
ATATGATTATCTTTCTAGGGTTAATCTAGTATACGCGTATGCGGCCGCTTAATTAATCCAGCTTTTGTTC
CCTTTAGTGAGGGTTAATTGCGCGCTTGGCGTAATCATGGTCATAGCTGTTTCCTGTGTGAAATTGTTAT
CCGCTCACAATTCCACACAACATACGAGCCGGAAGCATAAAGTGTAAAGCCTGGGGTGCCTAATGAGTGA
GCTAACTCACATTAATTGCGTTGCGCTCACTGCCCGCTTTCCAGTCGGGAAACCTGTCGTGCCAGCTGCA
TTAATGAATCGGCCAACGCGCGGGGAGAGGCGGTTTGCGTATTGGGCGCTCTTCCGCTTCCTCGCTCACT
GACTCGCTGCGCTCGGTCGTTCGGCTGCGGCGAGCGGTATCAGCTCACTCAAAGGCGGTAATACGGTTAT
CCACAGAATCAGGGGATAACGCAGGAAAGAACATGTGAGCAAAAGGCCAGCAAAAGGCCAGGAACCGTAA
AAAGGCCGCGTTGCTGGCGTTTTTCCATAGGCTCCGCCCCCCTGACGAGCATCACAAAAATCGACGCTCA
AGTCAGAGGTGGCGAAACCCGACAGGACTATAAAGATACCAGGCGTTTCCCCCTGGAAGCTCCCTCGTGC
GCTCTCCTGTTCCGACCCTGCCGCTTACCGGATACCTGTCCGCCTTTCTCCCTTCGGGAAGCGTGGCGCT
TTCTCATAGCTCACGCTGTAGGTATCTCAGTTCGGTGTAGGTCGTTCGCTCCAAGCTGGGCTGTGTGCAC
GAACCCCCCGTTCAGCCCGACCGCTGCGCCTTATCCGGTAACTATCGTCTTGAGTCCAACCCGGTAAGAC
ACGACTTATCGCCACTGGCAGCAGCCACTGGTAACAGGATTAGCAGAGCGAGGTATGTAGGCGGTGCTAC
AGAGTTCTTGAAGTGGTGGCCTAACTACGGCTACACTAGAAGAACAGTATTTGGTATCTGCGCTCTGCTG
AAGCCAGTTACCTTCGGAAAAAGAGTTGGTAGCTCTTGATCCGGCAAACAAACCACCGCTGGTAGCGGTG
GTTTTTTTGTTTGCAAGCAGCAGATTACGCGCAGAAAAAAAGGATCTCAAGAAGATCCTTTGATCTTTTC
TACGGGGTCTGACGCTCAGTGGAACGAAAACTCACGTTAAGGGATTTTGGTCATGAGATTATCAAAAAGG
ATCTTCACCTAGATCCTTTTAAATTAAAAATGAAGTTTTAAATCAATCTAAAGTATATATGAGTAAACTT
GGTCTGACAGTTACCAATGCTTAATCAGTGAGGCACCTATCTCAGCGATCTGTCTATTTCGTTCATCCAT
AGTTGCCTGACTCCCCGTCGTGTAGATAACTACGATACGGGAGGGCTTACCATCTGGCCCCAGTGCTGCA
ATGATACCGCGAGACCCACGCTCACCGGCTCCAGATTTATCAGCAATAAACCAGCCAGCCGGAAGGGCCG
AGCGCAGAAGTGGTCCTGCAACTTTATCCGCCTCCATCCAGTCTATTAATTGTTGCCGGGAAGCTAGAGT
AAGTAGTTCGCCAGTTAATAGTTTGCGCAACGTTGTTGCCATTGCTACAGGCATCGTGGTGTCACGCTCG
TCGTTTGGTATGGCTTCATTCAGCTCCGGTTCCCAACGATCAAGGCGAGTTACATGATCCCCCATGTTGT
GCAAAAAAGCGGTTAGCTCCTTCGGTCCTCCGATCGTTGTCAGAAGTAAGTTGGCCGCAGTGTTATCACT
CATGGTTATGGCAGCACTGCATAATTCTCTTACTGTCATGCCATCCGTAAGATGCTTTTCTGTGACTGGT
GAGTACTCAACCAAGTCATTCTGAGAATAGTGTATGCGGCGACCGAGTTGCTCTTGCCCGGCGTCAATAC
GGGATAATACCGCGCCACATAGCAGAACTTTAAAAGTGCTCATCATTGGAAAACGTTCTTCGGGGCGAAA
ACTCTCAAGGATCTTACCGCTGTTGAGATCCAGTTCGATGTAACCCACTCGTGCACCCAACTGATCTTCA
GCATCTTTTACTTTCACCAGCGTTTCTGGGTGAGCAAAAACAGGAAGGCAAAATGCCGCAAAAAAGGGAA
TAAGGGCGACACGGAAATGTTGAATACTCATACTCTTCCTTTTTCAATATTATTGAAGCATTTATCAGGG
TTATTGTCTCATGAGCGGATACATATTTGAATGTATTTAGAAAAATAAACAAATAGGGGTTCCGCGCACA
TTTCCCCGAAAAGTGCCAC
Features (pLannotate 1.2.2; 28 found; start..end, strand, type, name):
     30..458     -  rep_origin     f1 ori (sequence partly withheld): f1 bacteriophage origin of replication; arrow indicates direction of (+) strand synthesis
    463..618     -  CDS            lacZα (fragment): LacZα fragment of β-galactosidase; lacZ fragment
    626..644     +  promoter       T7 promoter: promoter for bacteriophage T7 RNA polymerase
   1011..1390    +  enhancer       CMV enhancer: human cytomegalovirus immediate early enhancer
   1392..1516    +  promoter       chicken β-actin promoter (fragment): contains a 21-bp deletion relative to the standard chicken β-actin promoter
   1521..1542    +  promoter       chicken β-actin promoter (fragment): No description available
   1555..1576    +  promoter       chicken β-actin promoter (fragment): No description available
   1589..1607    +  promoter       chicken β-actin promoter (fragment): contains a 21-bp deletion relative to the standard chicken β-actin promoter
   1674..1798    +  promoter       chicken β-actin promoter (fragment): contains a 21-bp deletion relative to the standard chicken β-actin promoter
   1799..2815    +  intron         chimeric intron: chimera between introns from chicken β-actin and rabbit β-globin
   2819..2875    +  CDS            HBB (fragment) (sequence partly withheld): HBB_COLGU - Experimental evidence at transcript level: Swiss-Prot protein existence level 2. Involved in oxygen transport from the lung to the various peripheral tissues. From Colobus guereza (Mantled guereza) (Eastern black-and-white colobus monkey).
   2875..3672    +  CDS            Rpl7a (sequence partly withheld): RL7A_MOUSE - Also known as Surf-3, Surf3. Experimental evidence at protein level: Swiss-Prot protein existence level 1. From Mus musculus (Mouse).
   3721..3741    +  CDS            3xHA (fragment): three tandem HA epitope tags
   3775..4593    +  CDS            mRuby2: mRuby2 is a basic (constitutively fluorescent) red fluorescent protein published in 2012, derived from Entacmaea quadricolor. It has moderate acid sensitivity.
   4729..4953    +  polyA_signal   bGH poly(A) signal: bovine growth hormone polyadenylation signal
   4957..4973    +  promoter       SV40 promoter (fragment): SV40 enhancer and early promoter
   5024..5040    -  protein_bind   lac operator: The lac repressor binds to the lac operator to inhibit transcription in E. coli. This inhibition can be relieved by adding lactose or isopropyl-β-D-thiogalactopyranoside (IPTG). lac repressor encoded by lacI
   5048..5078    -  promoter       lac promoter: promoter for the E. coli lac operon
   5093..5114    -  protein_bind   CAP binding site: CAP binding activates transcription in the presence of cAMP. E. coli catabolite activator protein
   5127..5166    -  CDS            lacI (fragment): lac repressor; lacI; The lac repressor binds to the lac operator to inhibit transcription in E. coli. This inhibition can be relieved by adding lactose or isopropyl-β-D-thiogalactopyranoside (IPTG).
   5493..5511    -  promoter       T3 promoter: promoter for bacteriophage T3 RNA polymerase
   5556..5572    -  protein_bind   lac operator: The lac repressor binds to the lac operator to inhibit transcription in E. coli. This inhibition can be relieved by adding lactose or isopropyl-β-D-thiogalactopyranoside (IPTG). lac repressor encoded by lacI
   5580..5610    -  promoter       lac promoter: promoter for the E. coli lac operon
   5625..5646    -  protein_bind   CAP binding site: CAP binding activates transcription in the presence of cAMP. E. coli catabolite activator protein
   5659..5751    -  CDS            lacI (fragment): lac repressor; lacI; The lac repressor binds to the lac operator to inhibit transcription in E. coli. This inhibition can be relieved by adding lactose or isopropyl-β-D-thiogalactopyranoside (IPTG).
   5934..6522    -  rep_origin     ori: high-copy-number ColE1/pMB1/pBR322/pUC origin of replication
   6693..7553    -  CDS            AmpR: β-lactamase; bla; confers resistance to ampicillin, carbenicillin, and related antibiotics
   7554..7658    -  promoter       AmpR promoter: bla
