[The description below was written by a language model from this plasmid's Addgene catalogue record and pLannotate feature annotations shown in this document.]
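Description:
pBX_RPL7a_smRuby2_HA is a mammalian expression plasmid built on the pBX backbone for constitutive production of the large-subunit ribosomal protein RPL7a (eL8) fused to smRuby2-HA, a "spaghetti monster" reporter in which an mRuby2 scaffold carries embedded HA epitope tags. It is maintained in E. coli through a high-copy ColE1/pUC-type origin and an ampicillin resistance gene (β-lactamase with its own promoter). The backbone also retains cloning-vector remnants: an f1 phage origin, a lacZα fragment, duplicated lac promoter/operator/CAP elements, and flanking T7 and T3 promoters. No mammalian selection marker is annotated; only a very short SV40 promoter fragment follows the expression cassette.

Expression is driven by a CAG-type arrangement of the CMV immediate-early enhancer, chicken β-actin promoter sequences (annotated as several fragments) and a chimeric chicken β-actin/rabbit β-globin intron, which together give strong, ubiquitous transcription in mammalian cells. The short "HBB" match just upstream of the coding region probably reflects β-globin-derived sequence at the end of this intron rather than a separate gene. The RPL7a open reading frame is followed by an HA tag fragment and the mRuby2 coding region, consistent with a C-terminal smRuby2-HA fusion, and the transcript ends at a bovine growth hormone polyadenylation signal. The catalogue lists the insert species as human and synthetic, whereas the automated annotation matched the mouse Rpl7a protein; the two orthologues are highly similar, so the record does not settle this.

According to the stated purpose, the construct labels the 60S ribosomal subunit. The multiple HA epitopes allow dense antibody binding and amplified signal, which suits imaging of tagged ribosomes, in line with the associated single-molecule study of translational machinery.
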