Addgene plasmid #236087: pBX_RPL7a_smRuby2_HA
Purpose: Constitutively encodes RPL7a-smRuby2-HA (mRuby2-based spaghetti monster fluorescent protein embedding HA epitope tags), for targeting the 60S subunit.
Depositing lab: Maria Barna. Depositing organization: Stanford University. Publication: A subcellular map of translational machinery composition and regulation at the single-molecule level. Zhang Z, Xu A, Bai Y, Chen Y, Cates K, Kerr C, Bermudez A, Susanto TT, Wysong K, Garcia Marques FJ, Nolan GP, Pitteri S, Barna M. Science. 2025 Mar 7;387(6738):eadn2623. doi: 10.1126/science.adn2623. Epub 2025 Mar 7. PubMed 40048539.
Backbone
  Vector backbone: pBX
  Vector type: Mammalian Expression
Growth in bacteria
  Bacterial resistance: Ampicillin, 100 μg/mL
  Growth temperature: 37°C
  Growth strain: DH5alpha
  Copy number: High Copy
Gene/Insert
  Gene/Insert name: RPL7a-smRuby2-HA
  Species: H. sapiens (human), Synthetic
  Entrez Gene: RPL7A (a.k.a. L7A, SURF3, TRUP, eL8)
  Cloning method: Gibson Cloning
Terms and licenses: Academic/Nonprofit Terms; Industry Terms: Not Available to Industry
How to cite: pBX_RPL7a_smRuby2_HA was a gift from Maria Barna (Addgene plasmid # 236087 ; http://n2t.net/addgene:236087 ; RRID:Addgene_236087)
